Addgene plasmid #43809: Active Wnt2-V5
Depositing lab: Xi He. Depositing organization: Boston Children's Hospital. Publication: Disulfide Bond Requirements for Active Wnt Ligands. MacDonald BT, Hien A, Zhang X, Iranloye O, Virshup DM, Waterman ML, He X. J Biol Chem. 2014 May 19. pii: jbc.M114.575027. 10.1074/jbc.M114.575027 PubMed 24841207.
Backbone
  Vector backbone: pcDNA3.2/V5-DEST
  Backbone manufacturer: Invitrogen
  Backbone size w/o insert (bp): 7711
  Vector type: Mammalian Expression
  Selectable markers: Neomycin (select with G418)
Growth in bacteria
  Bacterial resistance: Ampicillin, 100 μg/mL
  Growth temperature: 37°C
  Growth strain: DH5alpha
  Copy number: High Copy
Gene/Insert
  Gene/Insert name: WNT2
  Species: H. sapiens (human)
  Entrez Gene: WNT2 (a.k.a. INT1L1, IRP)
  Promoter: CMV
  Tag / fusion protein: V5 (C terminal on insert)
  Cloning method: Gateway Cloning
  Sequencing primers: 5′ CMV-F; 3′ TK-pA-R
Terms and licenses: Academic/Nonprofit Terms; Industry Terms: Not Available to Industry
How to cite: Active Wnt2-V5 was a gift from Xi He (Addgene plasmid # 43809 ; http://n2t.net/addgene:43809 ; RRID:Addgene_43809)
