[The description below was written by a language model from this plasmid's Addgene catalogue record and pLannotate feature annotations shown in this document.]
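Description:
Active Wnt2-V5 is a mammalian expression plasmid built on the pcDNA3.2/V5-DEST Gateway destination backbone, carrying the human WNT2 coding sequence. It is propagated in E. coli from a high-copy ColE1/pUC-type origin under ampicillin selection (β-lactamase with its own promoter). An f1 phage origin is also present. For selection in mammalian cells, an SV40 enhancer/early promoter drives a neomycin phosphotransferase gene terminated by an SV40 polyadenylation signal, conferring G418 resistance. The sequenced record is 6,552 nt, smaller than the listed empty backbone. This fits with Gateway recombination replacing the destination cassette with the shorter insert.

The expression unit consists of the CMV immediate-early enhancer and promoter, followed by a T7 promoter, an attB1 recombination scar, and the WNT2 open reading frame. The ORF is annotated just upstream of a C-terminal V5 epitope tag, which the catalogue lists as a C-terminal fusion, and the HSV thymidine kinase polyadenylation signal closes the unit. The feature table does not annotate a downstream attB2 site, although one would be expected from the cloning method. Several small annotated fragments (HIV-1 LTR, bGH poly(A), ble, lacI, bom) appear to be short backbone remnants or partial matches rather than functional parts.

WNT2 encodes a secreted ligand for Frizzled receptors that acts in canonical Wnt signalling to activate TCF/LEF-dependent transcription. The construct name and the associated study on disulfide bond requirements of active Wnt ligands suggest the tagged protein is intended to retain signalling activity. The plasmid therefore suits transient or stable WNT2 expression in cultured mammalian cells, with detection by anti-V5 antibodies.
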