Features (pLannotate 1.2.2; 22 found; start..end, strand, type, name):
      1..380     +  enhancer       CMV enhancer: human cytomegalovirus immediate early enhancer
    381..584     +  promoter       CMV promoter: human cytomegalovirus (CMV) immediate early promoter
    580..613     +  LTR            5' LTR (truncated) (fragment): truncated 5' long terminal repeat (LTR) from HIV-1
    629..647     +  promoter       T7 promoter: promoter for bacteriophage T7 RNA polymerase
    677..701     +  protein_bind   attB1: mutant version of attB; recombination site for the Gateway® BP reaction BP Clonase™
    722..1801    +  CDS            WNT2: WNT2_HUMAN - Also known as INT1L1, IRP. Experimental evidence at transcript level: Swiss-Prot protein existence level 2. Ligand for members of the frizzled family of seven transmembrane receptors. Functions in the canonical Wnt signaling pathway that results in activation of transcription factors of the TCF/LEF family (PubMed:20018874). Functions as upstream regulator of FGF10 expression. Plays an important role in embryonic lung development. May contribute to embryonic brain development by regulating the proliferation of dopaminergic precursors and neurons (By similarity). From Homo sapiens (
   1808..1849    +  CDS            V5 tag: epitope tag from simian virus 5
   1933..1981    +  polyA_signal   HSV TK poly(A) signal: herpes simplex virus thymidine kinase polyadenylation signal (Cole and Stacy, 1985)
   2072..2088    -  polyA_signal   bGH poly(A) signal (fragment): bovine growth hormone polyadenylation signal
   2183..2611    +  rep_origin     f1 ori (sequence partly withheld): f1 bacteriophage origin of replication; arrow indicates direction of (+) strand synthesis
   2625..2954    +  promoter       SV40 promoter: SV40 enhancer and early promoter
   3021..3812    +  CDS            neo: KKA2_KLEPN - Also known as kan, nptII. Experimental evidence at protein level: Swiss-Prot protein existence level 1. Resistance to kanamycin, neomycin, paromomycin, ribostamycin, butirosin and gentamicin B. From Klebsiella pneumoniae.
   3838..3996    +  CDS            ble (fragment): BLE_KLEPN - Experimental evidence at protein level: Swiss-Prot protein existence level 1. Binding protein with a strong affinity to the bleomycin family of antibiotics. Binds to CL990; an antimitotic-antibiotic compound. From Klebsiella pneumoniae.
   3991..4112    +  polyA_signal   SV40 poly(A) signal: SV40 polyadenylation signal
   4185..4201    -  protein_bind   lac operator: The lac repressor binds to the lac operator to inhibit transcription in E. coli. This inhibition can be relieved by adding lactose or isopropyl-β-D-thiogalactopyranoside (IPTG). lac repressor encoded by lacI
   4209..4239    -  promoter       lac promoter: promoter for the E. coli lac operon
   4254..4275    -  protein_bind   CAP binding site: CAP binding activates transcription in the presence of cAMP. E. coli catabolite activator protein
   4288..4380    -  CDS            lacI (fragment): lac repressor; lacI; The lac repressor binds to the lac operator to inhibit transcription in E. coli. This inhibition can be relieved by adding lactose or isopropyl-β-D-thiogalactopyranoside (IPTG).
   4563..5151    -  rep_origin     ori: high-copy-number ColE1/pMB1/pBR322/pUC origin of replication
   5322..6182    -  CDS            AmpR: β-lactamase; bla; confers resistance to ampicillin, carbenicillin, and related antibiotics
   6183..6287    -  promoter       AmpR promoter: bla
   6346..6398    -  misc_feature   bom (fragment): basis of mobility region from pBR322
>Addgene plasmid #43809 | Active Wnt2-V5 | addgene full sequence | sequence record 193556 | Addgene NGS Result
GACATTGATTATTGACTAGTTATTAATAGTAATCAATTACGGGGTCATTAGTTCATAGCCCATATATGGA
GTTCCGCGTTACATAACTTACGGTAAATGGCCCGCCTGGCTGACCGCCCAACGACCCCCGCCCATTGACG
TCAATAATGACGTATGTTCCCATAGTAACGCCAATAGGGACTTTCCATTGACGTCAATGGGTGGAGTATT
TACGGTAAACTGCCCACTTGGCAGTACATCAAGTGTATCATATGCCAAGTACGCCCCCTATTGACGTCAA
TGACGGTAAATGGCCCGCCTGGCATTATGCCCAGTACATGACCTTATGGGACTTTCCTACTTGGCAGTAC
ATCTACGTATTAGTCATCGCTATTACCATGGTGATGCGGTTTTGGCAGTACATCAATGGGCGTGGATAGC
GGTTTGACTCACGGGGATTTCCAAGTCTCCACCCCATTGACGTCAATGGGAGTTTGTTTTGGCACCAAAA
TCAACGGGACTTTCCAAAATGTCGTAACAACTCCGCCCCATTGACGCAAATGGGCGGTAGGCGTGTACGG
TGGGAGGTCTATATAAGCAGAGCTCTCTGGCTAACTAGAGAACCCACTGCTTACTGGCTTATCGAAATTA
ATACGACTCACTATAGGGAGACCCAAGCTGGCTAGTTAAGCTATCAACAAGTTTGTACAAAAAAGCAGGC
TCCGCGGCCGCCCCCTTCACCATGAACGCCCCTCTCGGTGGAATCTGGCTCTGGCTCCCTCTGCTCTTGA
CCTGGCTCACCCCCGAGGTCAACTCTTCATGGTGGTACATGAGAGCTACAGGTGGCTCCTCCAGGGTGAT
GTGCGATAATGTGCCAGGCCTGGTGAGCAGCCAGCGGCAGCTGTGTCACCGACATCCAGATGTGATGCGT
GCCATTAGCCAGGGCGTGGCCGAGTGGACAGCAGAATGCCAGCACCAGTTCCGCCAGCACCGCTGGAATT
GCAACACCCTGGACAGGGATCACAGCCTTTTTGGCAGGGTCCTACTCCGAAGTAGTCGGGAATCTGCCTT
TGTTTATGCCATCTCCTCAGCTGGAGTTGTATTTGCCATCACCAGGGCCTGTAGCCAAGGAGAAGTAAAA
TCCTGTTCCTGTGATCCAAAGAAGATGGGAAGCGCCAAGGACAGCAAAGGCATTTTTGATTGGGGTGGCT
GCAGTGATAACATTGACTATGGGATCAAATTTGCCCGCGCATTTGTGGATGCAAAGGAAAGGAAAGGAAA
GGATGCCAGAGCCCTGATGAATCTTCACAACAACAGAGCTGGCAGGAAGGCTGTAAAGCGGTTCTTGAAA
CAAGAGTGCAAGTGCCACGGGGTGAGCGGCTCATGTACTCTCAGGACATGCTGGCTGGCCATGGCCGACT
TCAGGAAAACGGGCGATTATCTCTGGAGGAAGTACAATGGGGCCATCCAGGTGGTCATGAACCAGGATGG
CACAGGTTTCACTGTGGCTAACGAGAGGTTTAAGAAGCCAACGAAAAATGACCTCGTGTATTTTGAAAAT
TCTCCAGACTACTGTATCAGGGACCGAGAGGCAGGCTCCCTGGGTACAGCAGGCCGTGTGTGCAACCTGA
CTTCCCGGGGCATGGACAGCTGTGAAGTCATGTGCTGTGGGAGAGGCTACGACACCTCCCATGTCACCCG
GATGACCAAGTGTGGGTGTAAGTTCCACTGGTGCTGCGCCGTGCGCTGTCAGGACTGCCTGGAAGCTCTG
GATGTGCACACATGCAAGGCCCCCAAGAACGCTGACTGGACAACCGCTACAGGCGGAGGTAAGCCTATCC
CTAACCCTCTCCTCGGTCTCGATTCTACGCGTACCGGTTAGTAATGAGTTTAAACGGGGGAGGCTAACTG
AAACACGGAAGGAGACAATACCGGAAGGAACCCGCGCTATGACGGCAATAAAAAGACAGAATAAAACGCA
CGGGTGTTGGGTCGTTTGTTCATAAACGCGGGGTTCGGTCCCAGGGCTGGCACTCTGTCGATACCCCACC
GAGACCCCATTGGGGCCAATACGCCCGCGTTTCTTCCTTTTCCCCACCCCACCCCCCAAGTTCGGGTGAA
GGCCCAGGGCTCGCAGCCAACGTCGGGGCGGCAGGCCCTGCCATAGCAGATCTGCGCAGCTGGGGCTCTA
GGGGGTATCCCC
[124 nt withheld, positions 2183-2306]
C
[91 nt withheld, positions 2308-2398]
A
[49 nt withheld, positions 2400-2448]
CCTTTGACGTTGGAGTCCACGTTCTTT
[37 nt withheld, positions 2476-2512]
ACCCTATCTCGGTCTATTCTTTTGATTTATAAGGGATTTTGCCGATTTCGGCCTATTGGTTAAAAAATGA
GCTGATTTAACAAAAATTTAACGCGAATTAATTCTGTGGAATGTGTGTCAGTTAGGGTGTGGAAAGTCCC
CAGGCTCCCCAGCAGGCAGAAGTATGCAAAGCATGCATCTCAATTAGTCAGCAACCAGGTGTGGAAAGTC
CCCAGGCTCCCCAGCAGGCAGAAGTATGCAAAGCATGCATCTCAATTAGTCAGCAACCATAGTCCCGCCC
CTAACTCCGCCCATCCCGCCCCTAACTCCGCCCAGTTCCGCCCATTCTCCGCCCCATGGCTGACTAATTT
TTTTTATTTATGCAGAGGCCGAGGCCGCCTCTGCCTCTGAGCTATTCCAGAAGTAGTGAGGAGGCTTTTT
TGGAGGCCTAGGCTTTTGCAAAAAGCTCCCGGGAGCTTGTATATCCATTTTCGGATCTGATCAAGAGACA
GGATGAGGATCGTTTCGCATGATTGAACAAGATGGATTGCACGCAGGTTCTCCGGCCGCTTGGGTGGAGA
GGCTATTCGGCTATGACTGGGCACAACAGACAATCGGCTGCTCTGATGCCGCCGTGTTCCGGCTGTCAGC
GCAGGGGCGCCCGGTTCTTTTTGTCAAGACCGACCTGTCCGGTGCCCTGAATGAACTGCAGGACGAGGCA
GCGCGGCTATCGTGGCTGGCCACGACGGGCGTTCCTTGCGCAGCTGTGCTCGACGTTGTCACTGAAGCGG
GAAGGGACTGGCTGCTATTGGGCGAAGTGCCGGGGCAGGATCTCCTGTCATCTCACCTTGCTCCTGCCGA
GAAAGTATCCATCATGGCTGATGCAATGCGGCGGCTGCATACGCTTGATCCGGCTACCTGCCCATTCGAC
CACCAAGCGAAACATCGCATCGAGCGAGCACGTACTCGGATGGAAGCCGGTCTTGTCGATCAGGATGATC
TGGACGAAGAGCATCAGGGGCTCGCGCCAGCCGAACTGTTCGCCAGGCTCAAGGCGCGCATGCCCGACGG
CGAGGATCTCGTCGTGACCCATGGCGATGCCTGCTTGCCGAATATCATGGTGGAAAATGGCCGCTTTTCT
GGATTCATCGACTGTGGCCGGCTGGGTGTGGCGGACCGCTATCAGGACATAGCGTTGGCTACCCGTGATA
TTGCTGAAGAGCTTGGCGGCGAATGGGCTGACCGCTTCCTCGTGCTTTACGGTATCGCCGCTCCCGATTC
GCAGCGCATCGCCTTCTATCGCCTTCTTGACGAGTTCTTCTGAGCGGGACTCTGGGGTTCGCGAAATGAC
CGACCAAGCGACGCCCAACCTGCCATCACGAGATTTCGATTCCACCGCCGCCTTCTATGAAAGGTTGGGC
TTCGGAATCGTTTTCCGGGACGCCGGCTGGATGATCCTCCAGCGCGGGGATCTCATGCTGGAGTTCTTCG
CCCACCCCAACTTGTTTATTGCAGCTTATAATGGTTACAAATAAAGCAATAGCATCACAAATTTCACAAA
TAAAGCATTTTTTTCACTGCATTCTAGTTGTGGTTTGTCCAAACTCATCAATGTATCTTATCATGTCTGT
ATACCGTCGACCTCTAGCTAGAGCTTGGCGTAATCATGGTCATAGCTGTTTCCTGTGTGAAATTGTTATC
CGCTCACAATTCCACACAACATACGAGCCGGAAGCATAAAGTGTAAAGCCTGGGGTGCCTAATGAGTGAG
CTAACTCACATTAATTGCGTTGCGCTCACTGCCCGCTTTCCAGTCGGGAAACCTGTCGTGCCAGCTGCAT
TAATGAATCGGCCAACGCGCGGGGAGAGGCGGTTTGCGTATTGGGCGCTCTTCCGCTTCCTCGCTCACTG
ACTCGCTGCGCTCGGTCGTTCGGCTGCGGCGAGCGGTATCAGCTCACTCAAAGGCGGTAATACGGTTATC
CACAGAATCAGGGGATAACGCAGGAAAGAACATGTGAGCAAAAGGCCAGCAAAAGGCCAGGAACCGTAAA
AAGGCCGCGTTGCTGGCGTTTTTCCATAGGCTCCGCCCCCCTGACGAGCATCACAAAAATCGACGCTCAA
GTCAGAGGTGGCGAAACCCGACAGGACTATAAAGATACCAGGCGTTTCCCCCTGGAAGCTCCCTCGTGCG
CTCTCCTGTTCCGACCCTGCCGCTTACCGGATACCTGTCCGCCTTTCTCCCTTCGGGAAGCGTGGCGCTT
TCTCATAGCTCACGCTGTAGGTATCTCAGTTCGGTGTAGGTCGTTCGCTCCAAGCTGGGCTGTGTGCACG
AACCCCCCGTTCAGCCCGACCGCTGCGCCTTATCCGGTAACTATCGTCTTGAGTCCAACCCGGTAAGACA
CGACTTATCGCCACTGGCAGCAGCCACTGGTAACAGGATTAGCAGAGCGAGGTATGTAGGCGGTGCTACA
GAGTTCTTGAAGTGGTGGCCTAACTACGGCTACACTAGAAGAACAGTATTTGGTATCTGCGCTCTGCTGA
AGCCAGTTACCTTCGGAAAAAGAGTTGGTAGCTCTTGATCCGGCAAACAAACCACCGCTGGTAGCGGTGG
TTTTTTTGTTTGCAAGCAGCAGATTACGCGCAGAAAAAAAGGATCTCAAGAAGATCCTTTGATCTTTTCT
ACGGGGTCTGACGCTCAGTGGAACGAAAACTCACGTTAAGGGATTTTGGTCATGAGATTATCAAAAAGGA
TCTTCACCTAGATCCTTTTAAATTAAAAATGAAGTTTTAAATCAATCTAAAGTATATATGAGTAAACTTG
GTCTGACAGTTACCAATGCTTAATCAGTGAGGCACCTATCTCAGCGATCTGTCTATTTCGTTCATCCATA
GTTGCCTGACTCCCCGTCGTGTAGATAACTACGATACGGGAGGGCTTACCATCTGGCCCCAGTGCTGCAA
TGATACCGCGAGACCCACGCTCACCGGCTCCAGATTTATCAGCAATAAACCAGCCAGCCGGAAGGGCCGA
GCGCAGAAGTGGTCCTGCAACTTTATCCGCCTCCATCCAGTCTATTAATTGTTGCCGGGAAGCTAGAGTA
AGTAGTTCGCCAGTTAATAGTTTGCGCAACGTTGTTGCCATTGCTACAGGCATCGTGGTGTCACGCTCGT
CGTTTGGTATGGCTTCATTCAGCTCCGGTTCCCAACGATCAAGGCGAGTTACATGATCCCCCATGTTGTG
CAAAAAAGCGGTTAGCTCCTTCGGTCCTCCGATCGTTGTCAGAAGTAAGTTGGCCGCAGTGTTATCACTC
ATGGTTATGGCAGCACTGCATAATTCTCTTACTGTCATGCCATCCGTAAGATGCTTTTCTGTGACTGGTG
AGTACTCAACCAAGTCATTCTGAGAATAGTGTATGCGGCGACCGAGTTGCTCTTGCCCGGCGTCAATACG
GGATAATACCGCGCCACATAGCAGAACTTTAAAAGTGCTCATCATTGGAAAACGTTCTTCGGGGCGAAAA
CTCTCAAGGATCTTACCGCTGTTGAGATCCAGTTCGATGTAACCCACTCGTGCACCCAACTGATCTTCAG
CATCTTTTACTTTCACCAGCGTTTCTGGGTGAGCAAAAACAGGAAGGCAAAATGCCGCAAAAAAGGGAAT
AAGGGCGACACGGAAATGTTGAATACTCATACTCTTCCTTTTTCAATATTATTGAAGCATTTATCAGGGT
TATTGTCTCATGAGCGGATACATATTTGAATGTATTTAGAAAAATAAACAAATAGGGGTTCCGCGCACAT
TTCCCCGAAAAGTGCCACCTGACGTCGACGGATCGGGAGATCTCCCGATCCCCTATGGTGCACTCTCAGT
ACAATCTGCTCTGATGCCGCATAGTTAAGCCAGTATCTGCTCCCTGCTTGTGTGTTGGAGGTCGCTGAGT
AGTGCGCGAGCAAAATTTAAGCTACAACAAGGCAAGGCTTGACCGACAATTGCATGAAGAATCTGCTTAG
GGTTAGGCGTTTTGCGCTGCTTCGCGATGTACGGGCCAGATATACGCGTT
