>Addgene plasmid #43809 | Active Wnt2-V5 | addgene partial sequence | sequence record 59684 | TK-pA-R 5'-ttgtctccttccgtgtttca-3'
CTCATTACTAACCGGTACGCGTAGAATCGAGACCGAGGAGAGGGTTAGGGATAGGCTTACCTCCGCCTGT
AGCGGTTGTCCAGTCAGCGTTCTTGGGGGCCTTGCATGTGTGCACATCCAGAGCTTCCAGGCAGTCCTGA
CAGCGCACGGCGCAGCACCAGTGGAACTTACACCCACACTTGGTCATCCGGGTGACATGGGAGGTGTCGT
AGCCTCTCCCACAGCACATGACTTCACAGCTGTCCATGCCCCGGGAAGTCAGGTTGCACACACGGCCTGC
TGTACCCAGGGAGCCTGCCTCTCGGTCCCTGATACAGTAGTCTGGAGAATTTTCAAAATACACGAGGTCA
TTTTTCGTTGGCTTCTTAAACCTCTCGTTAGCCACAGTGAAACCTGTGCCATCCTGGTTCATGACCACCT
GGATGGCCCCATTGTACTTCCTCCAGAGATAATCGCCCGTTTTCCTGAAGTCGGCCATGGCCAGCCAGCA
TGTCCTGAGAGTACATGAGCCGCTCACCCCGTGGCACTTGCACTCTTGTTTCAAGAACCGCTTTACAGCC
TTCCTGCCAGCTCTGTTGTTGTGAAGATTCATCAGGGCTCTGGCATCCTTTCCTTTCCTTTCCTTTGCAT
CCACAAATGCGCGGGCAAATTTGATCCCATAGTCAATGTTATCACTGCAGCCACCCCAATCAAAAATGCC
TTTGCTGTCCTTGGCGCTTCCCATCTTCTTTGGATCACAGGAACAGGATTTTACTTCTCCTTGGCTACAG
GCCCTGGTGATGGCAAATACAACTCCAGCTGAGGAGATGGCATAAACAAAGGCAGATTCCCGACTACTTC
GGAGTAGGACCCTGCCAAAAAGGCTGTGATCCCTGTCCAGGGTGTTGCAATTCCAGC
